Addgene plasmid #170571: pEPV-DsRed2-ER-5
Purpose: Expresses DsRed2 targeted to the ER lumen with an N-terminal EPV tripeptide after signal peptide cleavage.
Depositing lab: Ke Xu. Depositing organization: University of California, Berkeley. Publication: SURF4-induced tubular ERGIC selectively expedites ER-to-Golgi transport. Yan R, Chen K, Wang B, Xu K. Dev Cell. 2022 Feb 28;57(4):512-525.e8. doi: 10.1016/j.devcel.2021.12.018. Epub 2022 Jan 19. PubMed 35051356.
Backbone
  Vector backbone: pDendra2-C
  Backbone manufacturer: Clontech
  Backbone size w/o insert (bp): 4026
  Total vector size (bp): 4737
  Vector type: Mammalian Expression
  Selectable markers: Neomycin (select with G418)
Growth in bacteria
  Bacterial resistance: Kanamycin, 50 μg/mL
  Growth temperature: 37°C
  Growth strain: DH5alpha
  Copy number: High Copy
Gene/Insert
  Gene/Insert name: EPV-DsRed2-ER-5
  Species: Synthetic
  Insert size (bp): 711
  Promoter: CMV
  Cloning method: Restriction Enzyme; 5′ cloning site BmtI (not destroyed); 3′ cloning site EcoRI (not destroyed)
  Sequencing primers: 5′ CMV Forward; 3′ SV40pA-R
Terms and licenses: Academic/Nonprofit Terms; Industry Terms: Not Available to Industry
Depositor comments: Please see the Genbank file under Resource Information for an annotated sequence file from the depositing laboratory.
How to cite: pEPV-DsRed2-ER-5 was a gift from Ke Xu (Addgene plasmid # 170571 ; http://n2t.net/addgene:170571 ; RRID:Addgene_170571)
