[The description below was written by a language model from this plasmid's Addgene catalogue record and pLannotate feature annotations shown in this document.]
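Description:
pEPV-DsRed2-ER-5 is a 4,737 bp mammalian expression plasmid built on the Clontech pDendra2-C backbone. It is maintained in bacteria at high copy through a ColE1/pUC-type origin and also carries an f1 phage origin. A single NeoR/KanR (Tn5 aminoglycoside phosphotransferase) gene serves both hosts. The bacterial bla-type promoter drives it for kanamycin selection in E. coli, and the adjacent SV40 enhancer/early promoter drives it for G418 selection in mammalian cells, with an HSV TK polyadenylation signal downstream. The short ble, SV40 large T antigen and bGH poly(A) fragments in the automated annotation appear to be backbone remnants or partial matches rather than functional units.

The payload is a synthetic 711 bp insert cloned between the BmtI and EcoRI sites. It is expressed from the human CMV immediate early enhancer and promoter and terminated by the SV40 poly(A) signal. It encodes the red fluorescent protein DsRed2 directed to the lumen of the endoplasmic reticulum. According to the record, cleavage of the signal peptide leaves a Glu-Pro-Val (EPV) tripeptide at the mature N-terminus. The feature table annotates only the DsRed2 coding region, with about 100 bp of unannotated sequence between the promoter and DsRed2 that presumably holds the signal peptide and EPV codons. The identity of the signal sequence and any ER-retention motif is not stated.

The associated publication concerns SURF4-dependent ER-to-Golgi transport. This suggests the construct is a fluorescent luminal cargo for imaging how a defined N-terminal tripeptide affects ER localisation or export in live or fixed mammalian cells.
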