Features (pLannotate 1.2.2; 15 found; start..end, strand, type, name):
      1..304     +  enhancer       CMV enhancer: human cytomegalovirus immediate early enhancer
    305..508     +  promoter       CMV promoter: human cytomegalovirus (CMV) immediate early promoter
    609..1283    +  CDS            DsRed2: DsRed2 is a basic (constitutively fluorescent) red fluorescent protein published in 2006, derived from Discosoma sp..
   1305..1341    +  misc_feature   MCS (fragment): multiple cloning site
   1358..1442    +  CDS            large T antigen (fragment): large T antigen from SV40 (simian virus 40)
   1465..1586    +  polyA_signal   SV40 poly(A) signal: SV40 polyadenylation signal
   1620..2048    -  rep_origin     f1 ori (sequence partly withheld): f1 bacteriophage origin of replication; arrow indicates direction of (+) strand synthesis
   2075..2179    +  promoter       AmpR promoter: bla
   2181..2538    +  promoter       SV40 promoter: SV40 enhancer and early promoter
   2573..3367    +  CDS            NeoR/KanR: aminoglycoside phosphotransferase from Tn5; aph(3')-II (or nptII); confers resistance to neomycin, kanamycin, and G418 (Geneticin®)
   3388..3540    +  CDS            ble (fragment): BLE_KLEPN - Experimental evidence at protein level: Swiss-Prot protein existence level 1. Binding protein with a strong affinity to the bleomycin family of antibiotics. Binds to CL990; an antimitotic-antibiotic compound. From Klebsiella pneumoniae.
   3599..3646    +  polyA_signal   HSV TK poly(A) signal: herpes simplex virus thymidine kinase polyadenylation signal (Cole and Stacy, 1985)
   3737..3753    -  polyA_signal   bGH poly(A) signal (fragment): bovine growth hormone polyadenylation signal
   3975..4563    +  rep_origin     ori: high-copy-number ColE1/pMB1/pBR322/pUC origin of replication
   4678..4737    +  enhancer       CMV enhancer (fragment): human cytomegalovirus immediate early enhancer
>Addgene plasmid #170571 | pEPV-DsRed2-ER-5 | addgene full sequence | sequence record 338041 | Addgene NGS Result
CGTTACATAACTTACGGTAAATGGCCCGCCTGGCTGACCGCCCAACGACCCCCGCCCATTGACGTCAATA
ATGACGTATGTTCCCATAGTAACGCCAATAGGGACTTTCCATTGACGTCAATGGGTGGAGTATTTACGGT
AAACTGCCCACTTGGCAGTACATCAAGTGTATCATATGCCAAGTACGCCCCCTATTGACGTCAATGACGG
TAAATGGCCCGCCTGGCATTATGCCCAGTACATGACCTTATGGGACTTTCCTACTTGGCAGTACATCTAC
GTATTAGTCATCGCTATTACCATGGTGATGCGGTTTTGGCAGTACATCAATGGGCGTGGATAGCGGTTTG
ACTCACGGGGATTTCCAAGTCTCCACCCCATTGACGTCAATGGGAGTTTGTTTTGGCACCAAAATCAACG
GGACTTTCCAAAATGTCGTAACAACTCCGCCCCATTGACGCAAATGGGCGGTAGGCGTGTACGGTGGGAG
GTCTATATAAGCAGAGCTGGTTTAGTGAACCGTCAGATCCGCTAGCGCCACCATGCTGCTATCCGTGCCG
TTGCTGCTCGGCCTCCTCGGCCTGGCCGTCGCCGAACCGGTCGCCACCATGGCCTCCTCCGAGAACGTCA
TCACCGAGTTCATGCGCTTCAAGGTGCGCATGGAGGGCACCGTGAACGGCCACGAGTTCGAGATCGAGGG
CGAGGGCGAGGGCCGCCCCTACGAGGGCCACAACACCGTGAAGCTGAAGGTGACCAAGGGCGGCCCCCTG
CCCTTCGCCTGGGACATCCTGTCCCCCCAGTTCCAGTACGGCTCCAAGGTGTACGTGAAGCACCCCGCCG
ACATCCCCGACTACAAGAAGCTGTCCTTCCCCGAGGGCTTCAAGTGGGAGCGCGTGATGAACTTCGAGGA
CGGCGGCGTGGCGACCGTGACCCAGGACTCCTCCCTGCAGGACGGCTGCTTCATCTACAAGGTGAAGTTC
ATCGGCGTGAACTTCCCCTCCGACGGCCCCGTGATGCAGAAGAAGACCATGGGCTGGGAGGCCTCCACCG
AGCGCCTGTACCCCCGCGACGGCGTGCTGAAGGGCGAGACCCACAAGGCCCTGAAGCTGAAGGACGGCGG
CCACTACCTGGTGGAGTTCAAGTCCATCTACATGGCCAAGAAGCCCGTGCAGCTGCCCGGCTACTACTAC
GTGGACGCCAAGCTGGACATCACCTCCCACAACGAGGACTACACCATCGTGGAGCAGTACGAGCGCACCG
AGGGCCGCCACCACCTGTTCCTGTCCGGAAAGGACGAGCTGTAAGAATTCTGCAGTCGACGGTACCGCGG
GCCCGGGATCCACCGGATCTAGATAACTGATCATAATCAGCCATACCACATTTGTAGAGGTTTTACTTGC
TTTAAAAAACCTCCCACACCTCCCCCTGAACCTGAAACATAAAATGAATGCAATTGTTGTTGTTAACTTG
TTTATTGCAGCTTATAATGGTTACAAATAAAGCAATAGCATCACAAATTTCACAAATAAAGCATTTTTTT
CACTGCATTCTAGTTGTGGTTTGTCCAAACTCATCAATGTATCTTAACGCGTAAATTGTAAGCGTTAATA
TTTTGTTAAAATTCGCGTTAAATTTTTGTTAAATCAGCTCATTTTTTAACCAATAGGCCGAAATCGGCAA
AATCCCTTATAAATCAAAAGAATAGACCGAGATAGGGT
[37 nt withheld, positions 1719-1755]
AAAGAACGTGGACTCCAACGTCAAAGG
[49 nt withheld, positions 1783-1831]
T
[91 nt withheld, positions 1833-1923]
G
[124 nt withheld, positions 1925-2048]
CAGGTGGCACTTTTCGGGGAAATGTGCGCGGAACCCCTATTTGTTTATTTTTCTAAATACATTCAAATAT
GTATCCGCTCATGAGACAATAACCCTGATAAATGCTTCAATAATATTGAAAAAGGAAGAGTCCTGAGGCG
GAAAGAACCAGCTGTGGAATGTGTGTCAGTTAGGGTGTGGAAAGTCCCCAGGCTCCCCAGCAGGCAGAAG
TATGCAAAGCATGCATCTCAATTAGTCAGCAACCAGGTGTGGAAAGTCCCCAGGCTCCCCAGCAGGCAGA
AGTATGCAAAGCATGCATCTCAATTAGTCAGCAACCATAGTCCCGCCCCTAACTCCGCCCATCCCGCCCC
TAACTCCGCCCAGTTCCGCCCATTCTCCGCCCCATGGCTGACTAATTTTTTTTATTTATGCAGAGGCCGA
GGCCGCCTCGGCCTCTGAGCTATTCCAGAAGTAGTGAGGAGGCTTTTTTGGAGGCCTAGGCTTTTGCAAA
GATCGATCAAGAGACAGGATGAGGATCGTTTCGCATGATTGAACAAGATGGATTGCACGCAGGTTCTCCG
GCCGCTTGGGTGGAGAGGCTATTCGGCTATGACTGGGCACAACAGACAATCGGCTGCTCTGATGCCGCCG
TGTTCCGGCTGTCAGCGCAGGGGCGCCCGGTTCTTTTTGTCAAGACCGACCTGTCCGGTGCCCTGAATGA
ACTGCAAGACGAGGCAGCGCGGCTATCGTGGCTGGCCACGACGGGCGTTCCTTGCGCAGCTGTGCTCGAC
GTTGTCACTGAAGCGGGAAGGGACTGGCTGCTATTGGGCGAAGTGCCGGGGCAGGATCTCCTGTCATCTC
ACCTTGCTCCTGCCGAGAAAGTATCCATCATGGCTGATGCAATGCGGCGGCTGCATACGCTTGATCCGGC
TACCTGCCCATTCGACCACCAAGCGAAACATCGCATCGAGCGAGCACGTACTCGGATGGAAGCCGGTCTT
GTCGATCAGGATGATCTGGACGAAGAGCATCAGGGGCTCGCGCCAGCCGAACTGTTCGCCAGGCTCAAGG
CGAGCATGCCCGACGGCGAGGATCTCGTCGTGACCCATGGCGATGCCTGCTTGCCGAATATCATGGTGGA
AAATGGCCGCTTTTCTGGATTCATCGACTGTGGCCGGCTGGGTGTGGCGGACCGCTATCAGGACATAGCG
TTGGCTACCCGTGATATTGCTGAAGAGCTTGGCGGCGAATGGGCTGACCGCTTCCTCGTGCTTTACGGTA
TCGCCGCTCCCGATTCGCAGCGCATCGCCTTCTATCGCCTTCTTGACGAGTTCTTCTGAGCGGGACTCTG
GGGTTCGAAATGACCGACCAAGCGACGCCCAACCTGCCATCACGAGATTTCGATTCCACCGCCGCCTTCT
ATGAAAGGTTGGGCTTCGGAATCGTTTTCCGGGACGCCGGCTGGATGATCCTCCAGCGCGGGGATCTCAT
GCTGGAGTTCTTCGCCCACCCTAGGGGGAGGCTAACTGAAACACGGAAGGAGACAATACCGGAAGGAACC
CGCGCTATGACGGCAATAAAAAGACAGAATAAAACGCACGGTGTTGGGTCGTTTGTTCATAAACGCGGGG
TTCGGTCCCAGGGCTGGCACTCTGTCGATACCCCACCGAGACCCCATTGGGGCCAATACGCCCGCGTTTC
TTCCTTTTCCCCACCCCACCCCCCAAGTTCGGGTGAAGGCCCAGGGCTCGCAGCCAACGTCGGGGCGGCA
GGCCCTGCCATAGCCTCAGGTTACTCATATATACTTTAGATTGATTTAAAACTTCATTTTTAATTTAAAA
GGATCTAGGTGAAGATCCTTTTTGATAATCTCATGACCAAAATCCCTTAACGTGAGTTTTCGTTCCACTG
AGCGTCAGACCCCGTAGAAAAGATCAAAGGATCTTCTTGAGATCCTTTTTTTCTGCGCGTAATCTGCTGC
TTGCAAACAAAAAAACCACCGCTACCAGCGGTGGTTTGTTTGCCGGATCAAGAGCTACCAACTCTTTTTC
CGAAGGTAACTGGCTTCAGCAGAGCGCAGATACCAAATACTGTTCTTCTAGTGTAGCCGTAGTTAGGCCA
CCACTTCAAGAACTCTGTAGCACCGCCTACATACCTCGCTCTGCTAATCCTGTTACCAGTGGCTGCTGCC
AGTGGCGATAAGTCGTGTCTTACCGGGTTGGACTCAAGACGATAGTTACCGGATAAGGCGCAGCGGTCGG
GCTGAACGGGGGGTTCGTGCACACAGCCCAGCTTGGAGCGAACGACCTACACCGAACTGAGATACCTACA
GCGTGAGCTATGAGAAAGCGCCACGCTTCCCGAAGGGAGAAAGGCGGACAGGTATCCGGTAAGCGGCAGG
GTCGGAACAGGAGAGCGCACGAGGGAGCTTCCAGGGGGAAACGCCTGGTATCTTTATAGTCCTGTCGGGT
TTCGCCACCTCTGACTTGAGCGTCGATTTTTGTGATGCTCGTCAGGGGGGCGGAGCCTATGGAAAAACGC
CAGCAACGCGGCCTTTTTACGGTTCCTGGCCTTTTGCTGGCCTTTTGCTCACATGTTCTTTCCTGCGTTA
TCCCCTGATTCTGTGGATAACCGTATTACCGCCATGCATTAGTTATTAATAGTAATCAATTACGGGGTCA
TTAGTTCATAGCCCATATATGGAGTTCCG
